Addgene plasmid #206793: pRC029
Purpose: J23107.MCP-SoxS
Depositing lab: James Carothers. Depositing organization: University of Washington. Publication: Engineering activatable promoters for scalable and multi-input CRISPRa/i circuits. Alba Burbano D, Cardiff RAL, Tickman BI, Kiattisewee C, Maranas CJ, Zalatan JG, Carothers JM. Proc Natl Acad Sci U S A. 2023 Jul 25;120(30):e2220358120. doi: 10.1073/pnas.2220358120. Epub 2023 Jul 18. PubMed 37463216.
Backbone
  Vector backbone: ColE1
Growth in bacteria
  Bacterial resistance: Ampicillin, 100 μg/mL
  Growth temperature: 30°C
  Growth strain: DH5alpha
  Copy number: High Copy
Gene/Insert
  Gene/Insert name: MCP-SoxS
  Species: Synthetic
  Promoter: J23107
  Cloning method: Unknown
  Sequencing primers: 5′ n/a
Terms and licenses: Academic/Nonprofit Terms; Industry Terms: Not Available to Industry
How to cite: pRC029 was a gift from James Carothers (Addgene plasmid # 206793 ; http://n2t.net/addgene:206793 ; RRID:Addgene_206793)
