[The description below was written by a language model from this plasmid's Addgene catalogue record and pLannotate feature annotations shown in this document.]
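Description:
pRC029 is a small (about 3.6 kb) bacterial expression plasmid built on a high-copy ColE1/pMB1-type origin of replication and selected with ampicillin through a β-lactamase gene driven by its native bla promoter. It is maintained in standard E. coli cloning strains such as DH5alpha and is intended for use in bacteria rather than for any viral or eukaryotic delivery route.

The payload is a synthetic fusion protein, MCP-SoxS, which the record says is expressed from J23107, a constitutive promoter from the Anderson synthetic promoter series; the promoter itself was not picked up by the automated annotation. The feature table shows the MS2 bacteriophage coat protein coding region (MCP) followed shortly downstream, on the same strand, by E. coli soxS, consistent with an N-terminal MCP joined by a short linker to the SoxS transcriptional activator. MCP binds a specific MS2 RNA hairpin, so when such hairpins are built into a scaffold guide RNA, the fusion is recruited to a dCas9-bound site upstream of a target promoter. There SoxS can help engage RNA polymerase and turn on transcription. The plasmid therefore supplies the activator component of a bacterial CRISPR activation system, and the associated publication concerns engineered activatable promoters for multi-input CRISPRa/i circuits. dCas9, guide RNAs and reporter promoters are not on this construct and would have to be provided separately.

The annotation also reports a fragment resembling the phage lambda O replication protein upstream of the fusion and a short tetracycline resistance fragment downstream. Both are partial matches, likely backbone remnants or spacer sequence, and the record assigns them no function.
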