Features (pLannotate 1.2.2; 7 found; start..end, strand, type, name):
    448..1308    -  CDS            AmpR: β-lactamase; bla; confers resistance to ampicillin, carbenicillin, and related antibiotics
   1309..1413    -  promoter       AmpR promoter: bla
   1515..1823    +  CDS            O (fragment): VRPO_LAMBD - Protein inferred from homology: Swiss-Prot protein existence level 3. Necessary for the bidirectional replication of DNA. It interacts with the ori (origin of replication) region of the genome during the initiation of replication. From Escherichia phage lambda (Bacteriophage lambda).
   1922..2269    +  CDS            CAPSD_BPMS2 (fragment): Experimental evidence at protein level: Swiss-Prot protein existence level 1. Acts as a translational repressor of viral replicase synthesis late in infection. This latter function is the result of capsid protein interaction with an RNA hairpin which contains the replicase ribosome-binding site. From Escherichia phage MS2 (Bacteriophage MS2).
   2285..2605    +  CDS            soxS: SOXS_ECOLI - Experimental evidence at protein level: Swiss-Prot protein existence level 1. Transcriptional activator of the superoxide response regulon of E.coli that includes at least 10 genes such as sodA, nfo, zwf and micF. Binds the DNA sequence 5'-GCACN(7)CAA-3'. It also facilitates the subsequent binding of RNA polymerase to the micF and the nfo promoters. From Escherichia coli (strain K12).
   2936..3068    +  CDS            TcR (fragment): tetracycline efflux protein; tet; confers resistance to tetracycline
   3248..277     -  rep_origin     ori (across the origin): high-copy-number ColE1/pMB1/pBR322/pUC origin of replication
>Addgene plasmid #206793 | pRC029 | addgene full sequence | sequence record 409066 | Addgene NGS Result
GTCCAACCCGGTAAGACACGACTTATCGCCACTGGCAGCAGCCACTGGTAACAGGATTAGCAGAGCGAGG
TATGTAGGCGGTGCTACAGAGTTCTTGAAGTGGTGGCCTAACTACGGCTACACTAGAAGAACAGTATTTG
GTATCTGCGCTCTGCTGAAGCCAGTTACCTTCGGAAAAAGAGTTGGTAGCTCTTGATCCGGCAAACAAAC
CACCGCTGGTAGCGGTGGTTTTTTTGTTTGCAAGCAGCAGATTACGCGCAGAAAAAAAGGATCTCAAGAA
GATCCTTTGATCTTTTCTACGGGGTCTGACGCTCAGTGGAACGAAAACTCACGTTAAGGGATTTTGGTCA
TGAGATTATCAAAAAGGATCTTCACCTAGATCCTTTTAAATTAAAAATGAAGTTTTAAATCAATCTAAAG
TATATATGAGTAAACTTGGTCTGACAGTTACCAATGCTTAATCAGTGAGGCACCTATCTCAGCGATCTGT
CTATTTCGTTCATCCATAGTTGCCTGACTCCCCGTCGTGTAGATAACTACGATACGGGAGGGCTTACCAT
CTGGCCCCAGTGCTGCAATGATACCGCGAGACCCACGCTCACCGGCTCCAGATTTATCAGCAATAAACCA
GCCAGCCGGAAGGGCCGAGCGCAGAAGTGGTCCTGCAACTTTATCCGCCTCCATCCAGTCTATTAATTGT
TGCCGGGAAGCTAGAGTAAGTAGTTCGCCAGTTAATAGTTTGCGCAACGTTGTTGCCATTGCTACAGGCA
TCGTGGTGTCACGCTCGTCGTTTGGTATGGCTTCATTCAGCTCCGGTTCCCAACGATCAAGGCGAGTTAC
ATGATCCCCCATGTTGTGCAAAAAAGCGGTTAGCTCCTTCGGTCCTCCGATCGTTGTCAGAAGTAAGTTG
GCCGCAGTGTTATCACTCATGGTTATGGCAGCACTGCATAATTCTCTTACTGTCATGCCATCCGTAAGAT
GCTTTTCTGTGACTGGTGAGTACTCAACCAAGTCATTCTGAGAATAGTGTATGCGGCGACCGAGTTGCTC
TTGCCCGGCGTCAACACGGGATAATACCGCGCCACATAGCAGAACTTTAAAAGTGCTCATCATTGGAAAA
CGTTCTTCGGGGCGAAAACTCTCAAGGATCTTACCGCTGTTGAGATCCAGTTCGATGTAACCCACTCGTG
CACCCAACTGATCTTCAGCATCTTTTACTTTCACCAGCGTTTCTGGGTGAGCAAAAACAGGAAGGCAAAA
TGCCGCAAAAAAGGGAATAAGGGCGACACGGAAATGTTGAATACTCATACTCTTCCTTTTTCAATATTAT
TGAAGCATTTATCAGGGTTATTGTCTCATGAGCGGATACATATTTGAATGTATTTAGAAAAATAAACAAA
TAGGGGTTCCGCGCACATTTCCCCGAAAAGTGCCACCTGACGTCTAAGAAACCATTATTATCATGACATT
AACCTATAAAAATAGGCGTATCACGAGGCCCTTTCGTCTTCAAGAATTCTGGCGAATCCTCTGACCAGCC
AGAAAACGACCTTTCTGTGGTGAAACCGGATGCTGCAATTCAGAGCGCCAGCAAGTGGGGGACAGCAGAA
GACCTGACCGCCGCAGAGTGGATGTTTGACATGGTGAAGACTATCGCACCATCAGCCAGAAAACCGAATT
TTGCTGGGTGGGCTAACGATATCCGCCTGATGCGTGAACGTGACGGACGTAACCACCGCGACATGTGTGT
GCTGTTCCGCTGGGCATGCCAGGACAACTTCTGGTCCGGTAACGTGCTGAGCCCGGCCAAGCTTAGCCCG
AAAAGTGCCACCTGTGGCAATTCCGACGTCTTTACGGCTAGCTCAGCCCTAGGTATTATGCTAGCGAATT
CATTAAAGAGGAGAAAGGTACCATGGGGCCCGCTTCTAACTTTACTCAGTTCGTTCTCGTCGACAATGGC
GGAACTGGCGACGTGACTGTCGCCCCAAGCAACTTCGCTAACGGGATCGCTGAATGGATCAGCTCTAACT
CGCGTTCACAGGCTTACAAAGTAACCTGTAGCGTTCGTCAGAGCTCTGCGCAGAATCGCAAATACACCAT
CAAAGTCGAGGTGCCTAAAGGCGCCTGGCGTTCGTACTTAAATATGGAACTAACCATTCCAATTTTCGCC
ACGAATTCCGACTGCGAGCTTATTGTTAAGGCAATGCAAGGTCTCCTAAAAGATGGAAACCCGATTCCCT
CAGCAATCGCAGCAAACTCCGGCATCTACGGTGGCGGAGGTAGCATGTCCCATCAGAAAATTATTCAGGA
TCTTATCGCATGGATTGACGAGCATATTGACCAGCCGCTTAACATTGATGTAGTCGCAAAAAAATCAGGC
TATTCAAAGTGGTACTTGCAACGAATGTTCCGCACGGTGACGCATCAGACGCTTGGCGATTACATTCGCC
AACGCCGCCTGTTACTGGCCGCCGTTGAGTTGCGCACCACCGAGCGTCCGATTTTTGATATCGCAATGGA
CCTGGGTTATGTCTCGCAGCAGACCTTCTCCCGCGTTTTCGCGCGGCAGTTTGATCGCACTCCCGCGGAT
TATCGCCACCGCCTGTAAGCGGCCGCCACGCAAAAAACCCCGCTTCGGCGGGGTTTTTTCGCGGATCCTT
ACTCCGTCGACAAGCTTGCGGCCGCACTCGAGGAATTCCGACTCAATTAGTTCAGTCAGTTTCAGGATAT
TAGTCATCTCTACATTGATTATGAGTATTCAGAAATTCCTTAAATATTCTGACAAATGCTCTTTCCCTAA
ACTCCCCCCATAAAAAAACCCGCCGAAGCGGGTTTTTACGTTATTTGCGGATTAACGATTACTCGTTATC
AGAACCGCCCAGACCTGCGTTCAGCAGTTCTGCCAGGCTGGCAGATGCGTCTTCCGGAATTGATCCGTCG
ACCGATGCCCTTGAGAGCCTTCAACCCAGTCAGCTCCTTCCGGTGGGCGCGGGGCATGACTATCGTCGCC
GCACTTATGACTGTCTTCTTTATCATGCAACTCGTAGGACAGGTGCCGGCAGCGCTCTTCCGCTTCCTCG
CTCACTGACTCGCTGCGCTCGGTCGTTCGGCTGCGGCGAGCGGTATCAGCTCACTCAAAGGCGGTAATAC
GGTTATCCACAGAATCAGGGGATAACGCAGGAAAGAACATGTGAGCAAAAGGCCAGCAAAAGGCCAGGAA
CCGTAAAAAGGCCGCGTTGCTGGCGTTTTTCCATAGGCTCCGCACCCCTGACGAGCATCACAAAAATCGA
CGCTCAAGTCAGAGGTGGCGAAACCCGACAGGACTATAAAGATACCAGGCGTTTCCCCCTGGAAGCTCCC
TCGTGCGCTCTCCTGTTCCGACCCTGCCGCTTACCGGATACCTGTCCGCCTTTCTCCCTTCGGGAAGCGT
GGCGCTTTCTCATAGCTCACGCTGTAGGTATCTCAGTTCGGTGTAGGTCGTTCGCTCCAAGCTGGGCTGT
GTGCACGAACCCCCCGTTCAGCCCGACCGCTGCGCCTTATCCGGTAACTATCGTCTTGA
